Addgene plasmid #122365: pTV-Dhx15-tdiRFP670-PEST
Purpose: Targeting vector for mouse Dhx15 to insert 2A-tdiRFP670-PEST into immediately upstream of stop codon.
Depositing lab: Hiroshi Ochiai. Depositing organization: Hiroshima University. Publication: Genome-wide kinetic properties of transcriptional bursting in mouse embryonic stem cells. Ochiai H, Hayashi T, Umeda M, Yoshimura M, Harada A, Shimizu Y, Nakano K, Saitoh N, Liu Z, Yamamoto T, Okamura T, Ohkawa Y, Kimura H, Nikaido I. Sci Adv. 2020 Jun 17;6(25):eaaz6699. doi: 10.1126/sciadv.aaz6699. eCollection 2020 Jun. PubMed 32596448.
Backbone
  Vector backbone: pBSK
  Backbone size w/o insert (bp): 2850
  Total vector size (bp): 7267
  Vector type: Mouse Targeting
Growth in bacteria
  Bacterial resistance: Ampicillin, 100 μg/mL
  Growth temperature: 37°C
  Growth strain: DH5alpha
  Copy number: High Copy
Gene/Insert
  Gene/Insert name: 2A-tdiRFP-PEST with homology arms for Dhx15
  Species: Synthetic
  Insert size (bp): 4417
  Cloning method: Gibson Cloning
  Sequencing primers: 5′ M13-fwr; 3′ M13-rev
Terms and licenses: Academic/Nonprofit Terms; Industry Terms: Not Available to Industry
How to cite: pTV-Dhx15-tdiRFP670-PEST was a gift from Hiroshi Ochiai (Addgene plasmid # 122365 ; http://n2t.net/addgene:122365 ; RRID:Addgene_122365)
