[The description below was written by a language model from this plasmid's Addgene catalogue record and pLannotate feature annotations shown in this document.]
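Description:
pTV-Dhx15-tdiRFP670-PEST is a mouse gene-targeting (knock-in donor) plasmid of about 7.3 kb, built on a pBluescript-type pBSK backbone. It is maintained in E. coli at high copy through a ColE1/pUC origin and selected with ampicillin via the bla gene. The backbone also retains an f1 phage origin, lacZα and lac regulatory remnants, and T7 and T3 promoters flanking the former multiple cloning site. The roughly 4.4 kb insert was assembled by Gibson cloning.

The payload is a promoterless reporter cassette flanked by homology arms for mouse Dhx15, designed for insertion immediately upstream of the endogenous stop codon. The upstream arm ends in the C-terminal Dhx15 coding sequence, which the annotation tool matched to the human orthologue. The unannotated stretches on either side of the cassette presumably make up the rest of the arms. According to the record, a 2A peptide links Dhx15 to the reporter, although the 2A itself is not annotated in the feature table. The reporter consists of two iRFP670 copies joined by a short linker, giving a tandem-dimer, biliverdin-dependent near-infrared fluorescent protein. It is fused to an ornithine decarboxylase PEST degron that shortens its half-life. A single loxP site lies just before the reporter and a single minimal FRT site just after it; the record does not explain their role. No mammalian selection marker is annotated.

After integration, the endogenous Dhx15 promoter drives a single transcript, from which the 2A releases the destabilised reporter as a separate protein, so fluorescence tracks current Dhx15 expression. The associated study examined transcriptional bursting kinetics in mouse embryonic stem cells. The depositor and sequencing-derived records differ by one nucleotide and annotate identically.
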