Features (pLannotate 1.2.2; 20 found; start..end, strand, type, name):
     30..458     -  rep_origin     f1 ori (sequence partly withheld): f1 bacteriophage origin of replication; arrow indicates direction of (+) strand synthesis
    463..618     -  CDS            lacZα (fragment): LacZα fragment of β-galactosidase; lacZ fragment
    626..644     +  promoter       T7 promoter: promoter for bacteriophage T7 RNA polymerase
    653..673     -  misc_feature   MCS (fragment): pBluescript multiple cloning site
   1620..1733    +  CDS            DHX15 (fragment): DHX15_HUMAN - Also known as DBP1, DDX15. Experimental evidence at protein level: Swiss-Prot protein existence level 1. Pre-mRNA processing factor involved in disassembly of spliceosomes after the release of mature mRNA. In cooperation with TFIP11 seem to be involved in the transition of the U2, U5 and U6 snRNP-containing IL complex to the snRNP-free IS complex leading to efficient debranching and turnover of excised introns. From Homo sapiens (Human).
   1788..1821    +  protein_bind   loxP: Cre-mediated recombination occurs in the 8-bp core sequence (GCATACAT). Cre recombinase
   1857..2789    +  CDS            iRFP670: iRFP670 is a basic (constitutively fluorescent) near ir fluorescent protein published in 2013, derived from Rhodopseudomonas palustris CGA009. It has low acid sensitivity. It requires the cofactor biliverdin for fluorescence.
   2790..2867    +  CDS            TDsmURFP (fragment): TDsmURFP is a basic (constitutively fluorescent) near ir fluorescent protein published in 2016, derived from Trichodesmium erythraeum IMS101. It requires the cofactor biliverdin for fluorescence.
   2859..3791    +  CDS            iRFP670: iRFP670 is a basic (constitutively fluorescent) near ir fluorescent protein published in 2013, derived from Rhodopseudomonas palustris CGA009. It has low acid sensitivity. It requires the cofactor biliverdin for fluorescence.
   3813..3932    +  CDS            hPEST: PEST degradation sequence from mouse ornithine decarboxylase human codon-optimized
   3935..3968    +  protein_bind   FRT (minimal): supports FLP-mediated excision but not integration (Turan and Bode, 2011) FLP recombinase from the Saccharomyces cerevisiae 2μ plasmid
   5043..5066    -  misc_feature   MCS (fragment): pBluescript multiple cloning site
   5079..5097    -  promoter       T3 promoter: promoter for bacteriophage T3 RNA polymerase
   5142..5158    -  protein_bind   lac operator: The lac repressor binds to the lac operator to inhibit transcription in E. coli. This inhibition can be relieved by adding lactose or isopropyl-β-D-thiogalactopyranoside (IPTG). lac repressor encoded by lacI
   5166..5196    -  promoter       lac promoter: promoter for the E. coli lac operon
   5211..5232    -  protein_bind   CAP binding site: CAP binding activates transcription in the presence of cAMP. E. coli catabolite activator protein
   5245..5337    -  CDS            lacI (fragment): lac repressor; lacI; The lac repressor binds to the lac operator to inhibit transcription in E. coli. This inhibition can be relieved by adding lactose or isopropyl-β-D-thiogalactopyranoside (IPTG).
   5520..6108    -  rep_origin     ori: high-copy-number ColE1/pMB1/pBR322/pUC origin of replication
   6279..7139    -  CDS            AmpR: β-lactamase; bla; confers resistance to ampicillin, carbenicillin, and related antibiotics
   7140..7244    -  promoter       AmpR promoter: bla
>Addgene plasmid #122365 | pTV-Dhx15-tdiRFP670-PEST | depositor full sequence | sequence record 233452 | pTV-Dhx15-tdiRFP670-PEST sequence 7267 bps
CTAAATTGTAAGCGTTAATATTTTGTTAAAATTCGCGTTAAATTTTTGTTAAATCAGCTCATTTTTTAAC
CAATAGGCCGAAATCGGCAAAATCCCTTATAAATCAAAAGAATAGACCGAGATAGGGT
[37 nt withheld, positions 129-165]
AAAGAACGTGGACTCCAACGTCAAAGG
[49 nt withheld, positions 193-241]
T
[91 nt withheld, positions 243-333]
G
[124 nt withheld, positions 335-458]
CCCATTCGCCATTCAGGCTGCGCAACTGTTGGGAAGGGCGATCGGTGCGGGCCTCTTCGCTATTACGCCA
GCTGGCGAAAGGGGGATGTGCTGCAAGGCGATTAAGTTGGGTAACGCCAGGGTTTTCCCAGTCACGACGT
TGTAAAACGACGGCCAGTGAGCGCGCGTAATACGACTCACTATAGGGCGAATTGGGTACCGGGCCCCCCC
TCGAGTAGCTTGAACTTCTCAGCTAGGTGTGTATATTCTTGTACGTGGACCTAGGATTAACATGGTATGA
TTTGTTTTTTTCTTTTGTTTCTTAAGTCAGTGTTCTGGTGAGAGGACAGTGGGAATATTAGTGTGGGCAG
GGAGTTGAGTACCATCAGGAATTTCTTGGTGCCATTTTGTGGTCTCTGTTGGCAGATGTTTGTCTTTTTA
ATATTTTACTTGGTTTAAGTATTTTGTCTTTATTTATTAAATGTTGAGGGGTTTTTTGACCTATGTAAAG
ATAAAAATTATATCAAATTATTCCCTAGCATATTAGCTTCTAAAAATTGTAATTAAGACAGGTTGTTCAA
TTTTTAGCAAAATGGTACCCTTGTGATTTCCCTACCACCACCATTTTTATAAGTTATGGGAATGTCAGCC
AAGAGTGGACAGGAAACCATTTATGTTGGTTTGTCTCACTTACTATTTTGCGGCTTCCATCCATTACTGA
TTTATGGCTTTTGACACTTCAATTGTTTAGAACATTACCCTTTTATTATGTTTTGCCAAGGGAAAACAGT
ATAGTTTATAAGATATACAGTTTTATATTTGTAGTTCTTAATACTGATAATGAGATGGAGTTATTTGACT
ATCAAAACCATAACCTTTAAAATACAGGTTTAAGTGTAGGCAAATGAAACACTAAATAGCTTTTGTCTTT
TCATATTAATGTAAATAAAGTATTAGAAAAATTAATCCCGATCCTGTTTCCAAGGTGGTAAGTTTACAGA
AGGTTTATACTTTTGCTAAGCTGATATTTCTTAAACTGTGTTAATAAAGATATGATTTTAAATCTTTTAT
CATTGATTTGTATTTGAACATTTGTCGTCATTCAGCAGCAGTATAATTATTAGCAACTCTAGTACTTAAA
TCTTGATTTCATAACTTTCCCCCCCCCCCATTCTGGACAGGTTGGTGAAAATTGCCCCTCAATATTATGA
CATGAGCAATTTCCCACAGTGTGAAGCAAAGAGACAGTTGGACCGCATTATTGCCAAACTTCAATCCAAG
GAATATTCACAGTACGAGGGAAGAGGTAGCCTGCTAACTTGCGGGGACGTAGAGGAAAATCCTGGTCCCA
TAACTTCGTATAGCATACATTATACGAAGTTATCAATGGGCCCAAAAAAGAAAAGAAAAGTTGAATTCAT
GGCCAGAAAAGTGGACCTGACCAGTTGTGACCGAGAGCCGATACACATTCCTGGCTCTATCCAGCCATGT
GGGTGTTTGCTGGCCTGCGATGCCCAGGCAGTCAGGATTACTCGAATTACCGAAAATGCGGGTGCCTTCT
TTGGCCGTGAAACGCCCCGTGTCGGCGAACTCTTAGCCGATTATTTCGGAGAAACCGAGGCTCACGCACT
TAGGAACGCACTGGCGCAATCAAGCGATCCCAAACGCCCTGCTCTCATCTTTGGGTGGAGAGATGGACTG
ACAGGCCGTACTTTCGACATAAGCCTTCACCGGCATGACGGAACCAGTATAATTGAGTTTGAACCGGCCG
CCGCTGAGCAAGCAGACAACCCCCTTCGCCTGACCAGACAAATTATCGCCCGCACTAAGGAGCTGAAATC
GCTGGAAGAAATGGCCGCTCGTGTTCCCAGGTATCTTCAGGCAATGCTGGGTTATCATAGGGTAATGCTC
TACAGATTCGCCGACGATGGCTCTGGTATGGTAATAGGGGAGGCCAAGCGATCCGACCTGGAGTCTTTTC
TGGGGCAGCATTTCCCCGCATCTCTAGTACCCCAGCAGGCAAGGCTTTTGTACCTCAAGAATGCCATCCG
CGTGGTATCGGACTCCCGCGGTATTAGTAGCAGGATCGTTCCAGAACACGACGCCTCTGGAGCTGCGCTG
GATCTGTCTTTCGCTCACCTCCGATCTATCAGCCCTTGTCATTTAGAGTTTCTGCGAAATATGGGGGTCA
GCGCAAGTATGTCCCTGAGCATAATAATCGATGGAACACTATGGGGCCTAATAATTTGCCATCATTACGA
ACCTAGAGCAGTACCAATGGCACAGCGAGTGGCCGCCGAAATGTTCGCCGATTTTTTGTCTCTTCATTTT
ACTGCCGCTCACCATCAGCGCGGCCACGGGACTGGCTCGACAGGTTCTGGCAGTAGTGGGACTGCTTCAT
CAGAAGATAATAACATGGCCATGGCCAGAAAAGTGGACCTGACCAGTTGTGACCGAGAGCCGATACACAT
TCCTGGCTCTATCCAGCCATGTGGGTGTTTGCTGGCCTGCGATGCCCAGGCAGTCAGGATTACTCGAATT
ACCGAAAATGCGGGTGCCTTCTTTGGCCGTGAAACGCCCCGTGTCGGCGAACTCTTAGCCGATTATTTCG
GAGAAACCGAGGCTCACGCACTTAGGAACGCACTGGCGCAATCAAGCGATCCCAAACGCCCTGCTCTCAT
CTTTGGGTGGAGAGATGGACTGACAGGCCGTACTTTCGACATAAGCCTTCACCGGCATGACGGAACCAGT
ATAATTGAGTTTGAACCGGCCGCCGCTGAGCAAGCAGACAACCCCCTTCGCCTGACCAGACAAATTATCG
CCCGCACTAAGGAGCTGAAATCGCTGGAAGAAATGGCCGCTCGTGTTCCCAGGTATCTTCAGGCAATGCT
GGGTTATCATAGGGTAATGCTCTACAGATTCGCCGACGATGGCTCTGGTATGGTAATAGGGGAGGCCAAG
CGATCCGACCTGGAGTCTTTTCTGGGGCAGCATTTCCCCGCATCTCTAGTACCCCAGCAGGCAAGGCTTT
TGTACCTCAAGAATGCCATCCGCGTGGTATCGGACTCCCGCGGTATTAGTAGCAGGATCGTTCCAGAACA
CGACGCCTCTGGAGCTGCGCTGGATCTGTCTTTCGCTCACCTCCGATCTATCAGCCCTTGTCATTTAGAG
TTTCTGCGAAATATGGGGGTCAGCGCAAGTATGTCCCTGAGCATAATAATCGATGGAACACTATGGGGCC
TAATAATTTGCCATCATTACGAACCTAGAGCAGTACCAATGGCACAGCGAGTGGCCGCCGAAATGTTCGC
CGATTTTTTGTCTCTTCATTTTACTGCCGCTCACCATCAGCGCGGATCCGCGTTTAAACTCGAGTCTCAC
GGCTTCCCTCCCGAGGTGGAGGAGCAGGCCGCCGGCACCCTGCCCATGAGCTGCGCCCAGGAGAGCGGCA
TGGATAGACACCCTGCTGCTTGCGCCAGCGCCAGGATCAACGTCTTGAAGTTCCTATTCTCTAGAAAGTA
TAGGAACTTCTAGTGAATTCAATGCTTAGAACTGAAGTTATTCAGAGGACAGCTTTAAAAGATGAATGAA
GTCAAGTTCAAGTTGTGCTCTTCATGTTGGTTCAATAATGGCCTTTATTTGAAAGCTTTTTAATTTTTCT
TTACAGTAAATATTCCATTCTGATTTCATAAATTAAACATTTATGCCTCCCTTTTGTGTTGACACTGTAG
CTCATACTGGAAAAGTCGATCAATGTTTTGCAGTTTATTGAAAGTAGTTCTATATATAACAATGTTATAA
GCATTTCTTTAGAAATGGTTGAAAATGCTTCTAAAATGTGATTATCGACCATGGTATGCATGATCGTTGT
AATTGTTGACATTCCTTTTAGAAGTTGTGAAATGTTACAACTTGTGCTTCTGTAGACACAATCTTCTGTC
TCCATACAGAGGCACTGACTTCAATAAAGTCTATTTATACTAATCTTGGCCCAAGTCCTTCTGTATCTTT
TATTCTAAGAGTCTCTATAGTGAGTGGCTGCTTTTCTTTTTTCATTGTAATTATACTGTTACTACGTATT
TAGCGTTTTTTAAAAGGAGTACTCCTTAGGTACAGTAGCCATTAAACCTGGGTTTTAAAGAGCATAAATG
TAGCACTTTCTTAGGTTAATCAGTATGTAATCTAATGGGATAACGTGTGTAATATTTTTTTTTGAAATTG
GATCCCCAGAGACAGAATAATGGAAGAATGGCTTTGTCCTCATTCTTAAAGCTCATTTCATAAGGCTGAT
AGTTTATTACCTTATTAAATGCGTTGTGTCAGGTCTTACTGTACTGAGGCGAACAGTTTAATCACTCTAG
CCCCTAGCATGTGTTTGTATTGGATAGGAGGGAACAGTGTTCTGGATCACCGTCAGTTTTTACTAAGTAT
TGACTGTTGGCAGCTTTTATAATGTAATTTGTATAGTGTGTTAAAATGAGAAGTTGAGCTTCCTATCAAC
AGGCAGGAGACAAACTAAAATCCTTCCGGAACCAAAAGGAGCTGTTGATGTGGCCAGTCAAAAGTACTGC
AATAATTTGTCTTTCACTTACAGGCTAAATAGTTGCGGCCGCCACCGCGGTGGAGCTCCAGCTTTTGTTC
CCTTTAGTGAGGGTTAATTGCGCGCTTGGCGTAATCATGGTCATAGCTGTTTCCTGTGTGAAATTGTTAT
CCGCTCACAATTCCACACAACATACGAGCCGGAAGCATAAAGTGTAAAGCCTGGGGTGCCTAATGAGTGA
GCTAACTCACATTAATTGCGTTGCGCTCACTGCCCGCTTTCCAGTCGGGAAACCTGTCGTGCCAGCTGCA
TTAATGAATCGGCCAACGCGCGGGGAGAGGCGGTTTGCGTATTGGGCGCTCTTCCGCTTCCTCGCTCACT
GACTCGCTGCGCTCGGTCGTTCGGCTGCGGCGAGCGGTATCAGCTCACTCAAAGGCGGTAATACGGTTAT
CCACAGAATCAGGGGATAACGCAGGAAAGAACATGTGAGCAAAAGGCCAGCAAAAGGCCAGGAACCGTAA
AAAGGCCGCGTTGCTGGCGTTTTTCCATAGGCTCCGCCCCCCTGACGAGCATCACAAAAATCGACGCTCA
AGTCAGAGGTGGCGAAACCCGACAGGACTATAAAGATACCAGGCGTTTCCCCCTGGAAGCTCCCTCGTGC
GCTCTCCTGTTCCGACCCTGCCGCTTACCGGATACCTGTCCGCCTTTCTCCCTTCGGGAAGCGTGGCGCT
TTCTCATAGCTCACGCTGTAGGTATCTCAGTTCGGTGTAGGTCGTTCGCTCCAAGCTGGGCTGTGTGCAC
GAACCCCCCGTTCAGCCCGACCGCTGCGCCTTATCCGGTAACTATCGTCTTGAGTCCAACCCGGTAAGAC
ACGACTTATCGCCACTGGCAGCAGCCACTGGTAACAGGATTAGCAGAGCGAGGTATGTAGGCGGTGCTAC
AGAGTTCTTGAAGTGGTGGCCTAACTACGGCTACACTAGAAGGACAGTATTTGGTATCTGCGCTCTGCTG
AAGCCAGTTACCTTCGGAAAAAGAGTTGGTAGCTCTTGATCCGGCAAACAAACCACCGCTGGTAGCGGTG
GTTTTTTTGTTTGCAAGCAGCAGATTACGCGCAGAAAAAAAGGATCTCAAGAAGATCCTTTGATCTTTTC
TACGGGGTCTGACGCTCAGTGGAACGAAAACTCACGTTAAGGGATTTTGGTCATGAGATTATCAAAAAGG
ATCTTCACCTAGATCCTTTTAAATTAAAAATGAAGTTTTAAATCAATCTAAAGTATATATGAGTAAACTT
GGTCTGACAGTTACCAATGCTTAATCAGTGAGGCACCTATCTCAGCGATCTGTCTATTTCGTTCATCCAT
AGTTGCCTGACTCCCCGTCGTGTAGATAACTACGATACGGGAGGGCTTACCATCTGGCCCCAGTGCTGCA
ATGATACCGCGGCTGCCACGCTCACCGGCTCCAGATTTATCAGCAATAAACCAGCCAGCCGGAAGGGCCG
AGCGCAGAAGTGGTCCTGCAACTTTATCCGCCTCCATCCAGTCTATTAATTGTTGCCGGGAAGCTAGAGT
AAGTAGTTCGCCAGTTAATAGTTTGCGCAACGTTGTTGCCATTGCTACAGGCATCGTGGTGTCACGCTCG
TCGTTTGGTATGGCTTCATTCAGCTCCGGTTCCCAACGATCAAGGCGAGTTACATGATCCCCCATGTTGT
GCAAAAAAGCGGTTAGCTCCTTCGGTCCTCCGATCGTTGTCAGAAGTAAGTTGGCCGCAGTGTTATCACT
CATGGTTATGGCAGCACTGCATAATTCTCTTACTGTCATGCCATCCGTAAGATGCTTTTCTGTGACTGGT
GAGTACTCAACCAAGTCATTCTGAGAATAGTGTATGCGGCGACCGAGTTGCTCTTGCCCGGCGTCAATAC
GGGATAATACCGCGCCACATAGCAGAACTTTAAAAGTGCTCATCATTGGAAAACGTTCTTCGGGGCGAAA
ACTCTCAAGGATCTTACCGCTGTTGAGATCCAGTTCGATGTAACCCACTCGTGCACCCAACTGATCTTCA
GCATCTTTTACTTTCACCAGCGTTTCTGGGTGAGCAAAAACAGGAAGGCAAAATGCCGCAAAAAAGGGAA
TAAGGGCGACACGGAAATGTTGAATACTCATACTCTTCCTTTTTCAATATTATTGAAGCATTTATCAGGG
TTATTGTCTCATGAGCGGATACATATTTGAATGTATTTAGAAAAATAAACAAATAGGGGTTCCGCGCACA
TTTCCCCGAAAAGTGCCAC
