Features (pLannotate 1.2.2; 20 found; start..end, strand, type, name):
     30..458     -  rep_origin     f1 ori (sequence partly withheld): f1 bacteriophage origin of replication; arrow indicates direction of (+) strand synthesis
    463..618     -  CDS            lacZα (fragment): LacZα fragment of β-galactosidase; lacZ fragment
    626..644     +  promoter       T7 promoter: promoter for bacteriophage T7 RNA polymerase
    653..673     -  misc_feature   MCS (fragment): pBluescript multiple cloning site
   1620..1733    +  CDS            DHX15 (fragment): DHX15_HUMAN - Also known as DBP1, DDX15. Experimental evidence at protein level: Swiss-Prot protein existence level 1. Pre-mRNA processing factor involved in disassembly of spliceosomes after the release of mature mRNA. In cooperation with TFIP11 seem to be involved in the transition of the U2, U5 and U6 snRNP-containing IL complex to the snRNP-free IS complex leading to efficient debranching and turnover of excised introns. From Homo sapiens (Human).
   1788..1821    +  protein_bind   loxP: Cre-mediated recombination occurs in the 8-bp core sequence (GCATACAT). Cre recombinase
   1857..2789    +  CDS            iRFP670: iRFP670 is a basic (constitutively fluorescent) near ir fluorescent protein published in 2013, derived from Rhodopseudomonas palustris CGA009. It has low acid sensitivity. It requires the cofactor biliverdin for fluorescence.
   2790..2867    +  CDS            TDsmURFP (fragment): TDsmURFP is a basic (constitutively fluorescent) near ir fluorescent protein published in 2016, derived from Trichodesmium erythraeum IMS101. It requires the cofactor biliverdin for fluorescence.
   2859..3791    +  CDS            iRFP670: iRFP670 is a basic (constitutively fluorescent) near ir fluorescent protein published in 2013, derived from Rhodopseudomonas palustris CGA009. It has low acid sensitivity. It requires the cofactor biliverdin for fluorescence.
   3813..3932    +  CDS            hPEST: PEST degradation sequence from mouse ornithine decarboxylase human codon-optimized
   3935..3968    +  protein_bind   FRT (minimal): supports FLP-mediated excision but not integration (Turan and Bode, 2011) FLP recombinase from the Saccharomyces cerevisiae 2μ plasmid
   5043..5066    -  misc_feature   MCS (fragment): pBluescript multiple cloning site
   5079..5097    -  promoter       T3 promoter: promoter for bacteriophage T3 RNA polymerase
   5142..5158    -  protein_bind   lac operator: The lac repressor binds to the lac operator to inhibit transcription in E. coli. This inhibition can be relieved by adding lactose or isopropyl-β-D-thiogalactopyranoside (IPTG). lac repressor encoded by lacI
   5166..5196    -  promoter       lac promoter: promoter for the E. coli lac operon
   5211..5232    -  protein_bind   CAP binding site: CAP binding activates transcription in the presence of cAMP. E. coli catabolite activator protein
   5245..5337    -  CDS            lacI (fragment): lac repressor; lacI; The lac repressor binds to the lac operator to inhibit transcription in E. coli. This inhibition can be relieved by adding lactose or isopropyl-β-D-thiogalactopyranoside (IPTG).
   5520..6108    -  rep_origin     ori: high-copy-number ColE1/pMB1/pBR322/pUC origin of replication
   6279..7139    -  CDS            AmpR: β-lactamase; bla; confers resistance to ampicillin, carbenicillin, and related antibiotics
   7140..7243    -  promoter       AmpR promoter: bla
>Addgene plasmid #122365 | pTV-Dhx15-tdiRFP670-PEST | addgene full sequence | sequence record 238906 | Addgene NGS Result
CTAAATTGTAAGCGTTAATATTTTGTTAAAATTCGCGTTAAATTTTTGTTAAATCAGCTCATTTTTTAAC
CAATAGGCCGAAATCGGCAAAATCCCTTATAAATCAAAAGAATAGACCGAGATAGGGT
[37 nt withheld, positions 129-165]
AAAGAACGTGGACTCCAACGTCAAAGG
[49 nt withheld, positions 193-241]
T
[91 nt withheld, positions 243-333]
G
[124 nt withheld, positions 335-458]
CCCATTCGCCATTCAGGCTGCGCAACTGTTGGGAAGGGCGATCGGTGCGGGCCTCTTCGCTATTACGCCA
GCTGGCGAAAGGGGGATGTGCTGCAAGGCGATTAAGTTGGGTAACGCCAGGGTTTTCCCAGTCACGACGT
TGTAAAACGACGGCCAGTGAGCGCGCGTAATACGACTCACTATAGGGCGAATTGGGTACCGGGCCCCCCC
TCGAGTAGCTTGAACTTCTCAGCTAGGTGTGTATATTCTTGTACGTGGACCTAGGATTAACATGGTATGA
TTTGTTTTTTTCTTTTGTTTCTTAAGTCAGTGTTCTGGTGAGAGGACAGTGGGAATATTAGTGTGGGCAG
GGAGTTGAGTACCATCAGGAATTTCTTGGTGCCATTTTGTGGTCTCTGTTGGCAGATGTTTGTCTTTTTA
ATATTTTACTTGGTTTAAGTATTTTGTCTTTATTTATTAAATGTTGAGGGGTTTTTTGACCTATGTAAAG
ATAAAAATTATATCAAATTATTCCCTAGCATATTAGCTTCTAAAAATTGTAATTAAGACAGGTTGTTCAA
TTTTTAGCAAAATGGTACCCTTGTGATTTCCCTACCACCACCATTTTTATAAGTTATGGGAATGTCAGCC
AAGAGTGGACAGGAAACCATTTATGTTGGTTTGTCTCACTTACTATTTTGCGGCTTCCATCCATTACTGA
TTTATGGCTTTTGACACTTCAATTGTTTAGAACATTACCCTTTTATTATGTTTTGCCAAGGGAAAACAGT
ATAGTTTATAAGATATACAGTTTTATATTTGTAGTTCTTAATACTGATAATGAGATGGAGTTATTTGACT
ATCAAAACCATAACCTTTAAAATACAGGTTTAAGTGTAGGCAAATGAAACACTAAATAGCTTTTGTCTTT
TCATATTAATGTAAATAAAGTATTAGAAAAATTAATCCCGATCCTGTTTCCAAGGTGGTAAGTTTACAGA
AGGTTTATACTTTTGCTAAGCTGATATTTCTTAAACTGTGTTAATAAAGATATGATTTTAAATCTTTTAT
CATTGATTTGTATTTGAACATTTGTCGTCATTCAGCAGCAGTATAATTATTAGCAACTCTAGTACTTAAA
TCTTGATTTCATAACTTTCCCCCCCCCCCATTCTGGACAGGTTGGTGAAAATTGCCCCTCAATATTATGA
CATGAGCAATTTCCCACAGTGTGAAGCAAAGAGACAGTTGGACCGCATTATTGCCAAACTTCAATCCAAG
GAATATTCACAGTACGAGGGAAGAGGTAGCCTGCTAACTTGCGGGGACGTAGAGGAAAATCCTGGTCCCA
TAACTTCGTATAGCATACATTATACGAAGTTATCAATGGGCCCAAAAAAGAAAAGAAAAGTTGAATTCAT
GGCCAGAAAAGTGGACCTGACCAGTTGTGACCGAGAGCCGATACACATTCCTGGCTCTATCCAGCCATGT
GGGTGTTTGCTGGCCTGCGATGCCCAGGCAGTCAGGATTACTCGAATTACCGAAAATGCGGGTGCCTTCT
TTGGCCGTGAAACGCCCCGTGTCGGCGAACTCTTAGCCGATTATTTCGGAGAAACCGAGGCTCACGCACT
TAGGAACGCACTGGCGCAATCAAGCGATCCCAAACGCCCTGCTCTCATCTTTGGGTGGAGAGATGGACTG
ACAGGCCGTACTTTCGACATAAGCCTTCACCGGCATGACGGAACCAGTATAATTGAGTTTGAACCGGCCG
CCGCTGAGCAAGCAGACAACCCCCTTCGCCTGACCAGACAAATTATCGCCCGCACTAAGGAGCTGAAATC
GCTGGAAGAAATGGCCGCTCGTGTTCCCAGGTATCTTCAGGCAATGCTGGGTTATCATAGGGTAATGCTC
TACAGATTCGCCGACGATGGCTCTGGTATGGTAATAGGGGAGGCCAAGCGATCCGACCTGGAGTCTTTTC
TGGGGCAGCATTTCCCCGCATCTCTAGTACCCCAGCAGGCAAGGCTTTTGTACCTCAAGAATGCCATCCG
CGTGGTATCGGACTCCCGCGGTATTAGTAGCAGGATCGTTCCAGAACACGACGCCTCTGGAGCTGCGCTG
GATCTGTCTTTCGCTCACCTCCGATCTATCAGCCCTTGTCATTTAGAGTTTCTGCGAAATATGGGGGTCA
GCGCAAGTATGTCCCTGAGCATAATAATCGATGGAACACTATGGGGCCTAATAATTTGCCATCATTACGA
ACCTAGAGCAGTACCAATGGCACAGCGAGTGGCCGCCGAAATGTTCGCCGATTTTTTGTCTCTTCATTTT
ACTGCCGCTCACCATCAGCGCGGCCACGGGACTGGCTCGACAGGTTCTGGCAGTAGTGGGACTGCTTCAT
CAGAAAATAATAACATGGCCATGGCCAGAAAAGTGGACCTGACCAGTTGTGACCGAGAGCCGATACACAT
TCCTGGCTCTATCCAGCCATGTGGGTGTTTGCTGGCCTGCGATGCCCAGGCAGTCAGGATTACTCGAATT
ACCGAAAATGCGGGTGCCTTCTTTGGCCGTGAAACGCCCCGTGTCGGCGAACTCTTAGCCGATTATTTCG
GAGAAACCGAGGCTCACGCACTTAGGAACGCACTGGCGCAATCAAGCGATCCCAAACGCCCTGCTCTCAT
CTTTGGGTGGAGAGATGGACTGACAGGCCGTACTTTCGACATAAGCCTTCACCGGCATGACGGAACCAGT
ATAATTGAGTTTGAACCGGCCGCCGCTGAGCAAGCAGACAACCCCCTTCGCCTGACCAGACAAATTATCG
CCCGCACTAAGGAGCTGAAATCGCTGGAAGAAATGGCCGCTCGTGTTCCCAGGTATCTTCAGGCAATGCT
GGGTTATCATAGGGTAATGCTCTACAGATTCGCCGACGATGGCTCTGGTATGGTAATAGGGGAGGCCAAG
CGATCCGACCTGGAGTCTTTTCTGGGGCAGCATTTCCCCGCATCTCTAGTACCCCAGCAGGCAAGGCTTT
TGTACCTCAAGAATGCCATCCGCGTGGTATCGGACTCCCGCGGTATTAGTAGCAGGATCGTTCCAGAACA
CGACGCCTCTGGAGCTGCGCTGGATCTGTCTTTCGCTCACCTCCGATCTATCAGCCCTTGTCATTTAGAG
TTTCTGCGAAATATGGGGGTCAGCGCAAGTATGTCCCTGAGCATAATAATCGATGGAACACTATGGGGCC
TAATAATTTGCCATCATTACGAACCTAGAGCAGTACCAATGGCACAGCGAGTGGCCGCCGAAATGTTCGC
CGATTTTTTGTCTCTTCATTTTACTGCCGCTCACCATCAGCGCGGATCCGCGTTTAAACTCGAGTCTCAC
GGCTTCCCTCCCGAGGTGGAGGAGCAGGCCGCCGGCACCCTGCCCATGAGCTGCGCCCAGGAGAGCGGCA
TGGATAGACACCCTGCTGCTTGCGCCAGCGCCAGGATCAACGTCTTGAAGTTCCTATTCTCTAGAAAGTA
TAGGAACTTCTAGTGAATTCAATGCTTAGAACTGAAGTTATTCAGAGGACAGCTTTAAAAGATGAATGAA
GTCAAGTTCAAGTTGTGCTCTTCATGTTGGTTCAATAATGGCCTTTATTTGAAAGCTTTTTAATTTTTCT
TTACAGTAAATATTCCATTCTGATTTCATAAATTAAACATTTATGCCTCCCTTTTGTGTTGACACTGTAG
CTCATACTGGAAAAGTCGATCAATGTTTTGCAGTTTATTGAAAGTAGTTCTATATATAACAATGTTATAA
GCATTTCTTTAGAAATGGTTGAAAATGCTTCTAAAATGTGATTATCGACCATGGTATGCATGATCGTTGT
AATTGTTGACATTCCTTTTAGAAGTTGTGAAATGTTACAACTTGTGCTTCTGTAGACACAATCTTCTGTC
TCCATACAGAGGCACTGACTTCAATAAAGTCTATTTATACTAATCTTGGCCCAAGTCCTTCTGTATCTTT
TATTCTAAGAGTCTCTATAGTGAGTGGCTGCTTTTCTTTTTTCATTGTAATTATACTGTTACTACGTATT
TAGCGTTTTTTAAAAGGAGTACTCCTTAGGTACAGTAGCCATTAAACCTGGGTTTTAAAGAGCATAAATG
TAGCACTTTCTTAGGTTAATCAGTATGTAATCTAATGGGATAACGTGTGTAATATTTTTTTTTGAAATTG
GATCCCCAGAGACAGAATAATGGAAGAATGGCTTTGTCCTCATTCTTAAAGCTCATTTCATAAGGCTGAT
AGTTTATTACCTTATTAAATGCGTTGTGTCAGGTCTTACTGTACTGAGGCGAACAGTTTAATCACTCTAG
CCCCTAGCATGTGTTTGTATTGGATAGGAGGGAACAGTGTTCTGGATCACCGTCAGTTTTTACTAAGTAT
TGACTGTTGGCAGCTTTTATAATGTAATTTGTATAGTGTGTTAAAATGAGAAGTTGAGCTTCCTATCAAC
AGGCAGGAGACAAACTAAAATCCTTCCGGAACCAAAAGGAGCTGTTGATGTGGCCAGTCAAAAGTACTGC
AATAATTTGTCTTTCACTTACAGGCTAAATAGTTGCGGCCGCCACCGCGGTGGAGCTCCAGCTTTTGTTC
CCTTTAGTGAGGGTTAATTGCGCGCTTGGCGTAATCATGGTCATAGCTGTTTCCTGTGTGAAATTGTTAT
CCGCTCACAATTCCACACAACATACGAGCCGGAAGCATAAAGTGTAAAGCCTGGGGTGCCTAATGAGTGA
GCTAACTCACATTAATTGCGTTGCGCTCACTGCCCGCTTTCCAGTCGGGAAACCTGTCGTGCCAGCTGCA
TTAATGAATCGGCCAACGCGCGGGGAGAGGCGGTTTGCGTATTGGGCGCTCTTCCGCTTCCTCGCTCACT
GACTCGCTGCGCTCGGTCGTTCGGCTGCGGCGAGCGGTATCAGCTCACTCAAAGGCGGTAATACGGTTAT
CCACAGAATCAGGGGATAACGCAGGAAAGAACATGTGAGCAAAAGGCCAGCAAAAGGCCAGGAACCGTAA
AAAGGCCGCGTTGCTGGCGTTTTTCCATAGGCTCCGCCCCCCTGACGAGCATCACAAAAATCGACGCTCA
AGTCAGAGGTGGCGAAACCCGACAGGACTATAAAGATACCAGGCGTTTCCCCCTGGAAGCTCCCTCGTGC
GCTCTCCTGTTCCGACCCTGCCGCTTACCGGATACCTGTCCGCCTTTCTCCCTTCGGGAAGCGTGGCGCT
TTCTCATAGCTCACGCTGTAGGTATCTCAGTTCGGTGTAGGTCGTTCGCTCCAAGCTGGGCTGTGTGCAC
GAACCCCCCGTTCAGCCCGACCGCTGCGCCTTATCCGGTAACTATCGTCTTGAGTCCAACCCGGTAAGAC
ACGACTTATCGCCACTGGCAGCAGCCACTGGTAACAGGATTAGCAGAGCGAGGTATGTAGGCGGTGCTAC
AGAGTTCTTGAAGTGGTGGCCTAACTACGGCTACACTAGAAGAACAGTATTTGGTATCTGCGCTCTGCTG
AAGCCAGTTACCTTCGGAAAAAGAGTTGGTAGCTCTTGATCCGGCAAACAAACCACCGCTGGTAGCGGTG
GTTTTTTTGTTTGCAAGCAGCAGATTACGCGCAGAAAAAAAGGATCTCAAGAAGATCCTTTGATCTTTTC
TACGGGGTCTGACGCTCAGTGGAACGAAAACTCACGTTAAGGGATTTTGGTCATGAGATTATCAAAAAGG
ATCTTCACCTAGATCCTTTTAAATTAAAAATGAAGTTTTAAATCAATCTAAAGTATATATGAGTAAACTT
GGTCTGACAGTTACCAATGCTTAATCAGTGAGGCACCTATCTCAGCGATCTGTCTATTTCGTTCATCCAT
AGTTGCCTGACTCCCCGTCGTGTAGATAACTACGATACGGGAGGGCTTACCATCTGGCCCCAGTGCTGCA
ATGATACCGCGGCTGCCACGCTCACCGGCTCCAGATTTATCAGCAATAAACCAGCCAGCCGGAAGGGCCG
AGCGCAGAAGTGGTCCTGCAACTTTATCCGCCTCCATCCAGTCTATTAATTGTTGCCGGGAAGCTAGAGT
AAGTAGTTCGCCAGTTAATAGTTTGCGCAACGTTGTTGCCATTGCTACAGGCATCGTGGTGTCACGCTCG
TCGTTTGGTATGGCTTCATTCAGCTCCGGTTCCCAACGATCAAGGCGAGTTACATGATCCCCCATGTTGT
GCAAAAAAGCGGTTAGCTCCTTCGGTCCTCCGATCGTTGTCAGAAGTAAGTTGGCCGCAGTGTTATCACT
CATGGTTATGGCAGCACTGCATAATTCTCTTACTGTCATGCCATCCGTAAGATGCTTTTCTGTGACTGGT
GAGTACTCAACCAAGTCATTCTGAGAATAGTGTATGCGGCGACCGAGTTGCTCTTGCCCGGCGTCAATAC
GGGATAATACCGCGCCACATAGCAGAACTTTAAAAGTGCTCATCATTGGAAAACGTTCTTCGGGGCGAAA
ACTCTCAAGGATCTTACCGCTGTTGAGATCCAGTTCGATGTAACCCACTCGTGCACCCAACTGATCTTCA
GCATCTTTTACTTTCACCAGCGTTTCTGGGTGAGCAAAAACAGGAAGGCAAAATGCCGCAAAAAAGGGAA
TAAGGGCGACACGGAAATGTTGAATACTCATACTCTTCCTTTTCAATATTATTGAAGCATTTATCAGGGT
TATTGTCTCATGAGCGGATACATATTTGAATGTATTTAGAAAAATAAACAAATAGGGATTCCGCGCACAT
TTCCCCGAAAAGTGCCAC
